Addgene plasmid #73919: FU- dio PSD95-mCherry- W
Purpose: Expresses PSD-95 tagged with mCherry. Expression is Cre dependent. Plasmid can also be used to make lentivirus.
Depositing lab: Elly Nedivi. Depositing organization: Massachusetts Institute of Technology. Publication: Inhibitory Synapses Are Repeatedly Assembled and Removed at Persistent Sites In Vivo. Villa KL, Berry KP, Subramanian J, Cha JW, Oh WC, Kwon HB, Kubota Y, So PT, Nedivi E. Neuron. 2016 Feb 3. pii: S0896-6273(16)00011-8. doi: 10.1016/j.neuron.2016.01.010. PubMed 26853302.
Backbone
  Vector backbone: FUW
  Backbone size w/o insert (bp): 9500
  Total vector size (bp): 12437
  Vector type: Mammalian Expression, Lentiviral
Growth in bacteria
  Bacterial resistance: Ampicillin, 100 μg/mL
  Growth temperature: 37°C
  Growth strain: NEB Stable
  Copy number: Low Copy
Gene/Insert
  Gene/Insert name: PSD-95-mCherry
  Species: R. norvegicus (rat)
  GenBank ID: 13385
  Promoter: Ubi-C
  Tag / fusion protein: mCherry (C terminal on insert); myc (N terminal on insert)
  Cloning method: Restriction Enzyme; 5′ cloning site Nhe1 (not destroyed); 3′ cloning site Age1 (not destroyed)
  Sequencing primers: 5′ GCTAGCCGCCACCATGGAC; 3′ ttacttgtacagctcgtcc
Terms and licenses: Academic/Nonprofit Terms; Industry Terms: Not Available to Industry
Depositor comments: This plasmid can be used with the low-efficiency Cre in Plasmid 101242: pSin wPGK-Cre ( https://www.addgene.org/101242/ ).
How to cite: FU- dio PSD95-mCherry- W was a gift from Elly Nedivi (Addgene plasmid # 73919 ; http://n2t.net/addgene:73919 ; RRID:Addgene_73919)
