[The description below was written by a language model from this plasmid's Addgene catalogue record and pLannotate feature annotations shown in this document.]
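Description:
FU- dio PSD95-mCherry- W is a lentiviral transfer and mammalian expression plasmid of about 12.4 kb, built on the FUW backbone, that gives Cre-dependent expression of the postsynaptic scaffold protein PSD-95 (rat Dlg4) fused to mCherry. It is propagated in E. coli through a ColE1/pUC-type origin with ampicillin resistance, although the catalogue lists it as low copy and names a recombination-tolerant strain, as is common for LTR-containing vectors. The backbone also carries an f1 origin and an SV40/EM7-driven BleoR (Zeocin) cassette outside the viral genome. The lentiviral region has a CMV enhancer/promoter fused to a truncated HIV-1 5' LTR, followed by the Ψ packaging signal, a gag fragment, RRE and cPPT/CTS. WPRE, a truncated 3' LTR and a bGH polyadenylation signal lie downstream of the payload. This layout allows packaging into lentiviral particles when helper functions are supplied in trans.

The human ubiquitin C promoter drives the payload. The Dlg4–mCherry coding sequence lies in the antisense orientation relative to this promoter and is flanked by paired lox2272 and loxP sites in opposing orientation, the classic DIO/FLEx arrangement. Without Cre, no functional fusion transcript is made. Cre inverts the cassette through one pair of sites, then excises between the other pair, which locks the cassette in the sense orientation so that UbC drives PSD-95 with C-terminal mCherry. The catalogue also lists an N-terminal myc tag, which the feature table does not annotate separately. WPRE enhances transcript expression. The depositor notes that the plasmid can be paired with a low-efficiency Cre plasmid. Together with the associated study of synapse dynamics in vivo, this suggests its use for labelling excitatory postsynaptic sites in a restricted set of neurons, either by direct plasmid delivery or by lentiviral transduction.
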