Features (pLannotate 1.2.2; 38 found; start..end, strand, type, name):
      1..1212    +  promoter       UbC promoter: human ubiquitin C promoter
   1223..1246    -  misc_feature   MCS (fragment): pUC18/19 multiple cloning site
   1265..1298    +  protein_bind   lox2272: Cre-mediated recombination occurs in the 8-bp core sequence (GGATACTT). lox2272 sites are compatible with each other, but incompatible with loxP or loxN sites (Lee and Saito, 1988). Cre recombinase
   1299..1348    -  intron         β-globin intron (fragment): internally truncated intron from human β-globin
   1349..1382    +  protein_bind   loxP: Cre-mediated recombination occurs in the 8-bp core sequence (GCATACAT). Cre recombinase
   1406..2113    -  CDS            mCherry: mCherry is a basic (constitutively fluorescent) red fluorescent protein published in 2004, derived from Discosoma sp.. It is reported to be a very rapidly-maturing monomer with low acid sensitivity.
   2120..4339    -  CDS            Dlg4: DLG4_RAT - Also known as Dlgh4, Psd95 From Rattus norvegicus (Rat).
   4353..4386    -  protein_bind   lox2272: Cre-mediated recombination occurs in the 8-bp core sequence (GGATACTT). lox2272 sites are compatible with each other, but incompatible with loxP or loxN sites (Lee and Saito, 1988). Cre recombinase
   4387..4436    -  intron         β-globin intron (fragment): internally truncated intron from human β-globin
   4437..4470    -  protein_bind   loxP: Cre-mediated recombination occurs in the 8-bp core sequence (GCATACAT). Cre recombinase
   4471..4495    +  misc_feature   MCS (fragment): pBluescript multiple cloning site
   4495..5083    +  misc_feature   WPRE: woodchuck hepatitis virus posttranscriptional regulatory element
   5020..5601    +  CDS            nef (fragment): NEF_HV1H2 - Experimental evidence at protein level: Swiss-Prot protein existence level 1. Extracellular Nef protein targets CD4(+) T-lymphocytes for apoptosis by interacting with CXCR4 surface receptors. From Human immunodeficiency virus type 1 group M subtype B (isolate HXB2) (HIV-1).
   5608..5788    +  LTR            5' LTR (truncated): truncated 5' long terminal repeat (LTR) from HIV-1
   5820..6044    +  polyA_signal   bGH poly(A) signal: bovine growth hormone polyadenylation signal
   6048..6069    +  promoter       SV40 promoter (fragment): SV40 enhancer and early promoter
   6090..6518    +  rep_origin     f1 ori (sequence partly withheld): f1 bacteriophage origin of replication; arrow indicates direction of (+) strand synthesis
   6532..6861    +  promoter       SV40 promoter: SV40 enhancer and early promoter
   6909..6956    +  promoter       EM7 promoter: synthetic bacterial promoter&nbsp
   6975..7349    +  CDS            BleoR: antibiotic-binding protein; Sh ble from Streptoalloteichus hindustanus; confers resistance to bleomycin, phleomycin, and Zeocin™
   7359..7484    +  CDS            ble (fragment): BLE_KLEPN - Experimental evidence at protein level: Swiss-Prot protein existence level 1. Binding protein with a strong affinity to the bleomycin family of antibiotics. Binds to CL990; an antimitotic-antibiotic compound. From Klebsiella pneumoniae.
   7479..7600    +  polyA_signal   SV40 poly(A) signal: SV40 polyadenylation signal
   7671..7693    -  protein_bind   lac operator (fragment): The lac repressor binds to the lac operator to inhibit transcription in E. coli. This inhibition can be relieved by adding lactose or isopropyl-β-D-thiogalactopyranoside (IPTG). lac repressor encoded by lacI
   7697..7727    -  promoter       lac promoter: promoter for the E. coli lac operon
   7742..7763    -  protein_bind   CAP binding site: CAP binding activates transcription in the presence of cAMP. E. coli catabolite activator protein
   7776..7868    -  CDS            lacI (fragment): lac repressor; lacI; The lac repressor binds to the lac operator to inhibit transcription in E. coli. This inhibition can be relieved by adding lactose or isopropyl-β-D-thiogalactopyranoside (IPTG).
   8051..8639    -  rep_origin     ori: high-copy-number ColE1/pMB1/pBR322/pUC origin of replication
   8810..9670    -  CDS            AmpR: β-lactamase; bla; confers resistance to ampicillin, carbenicillin, and related antibiotics
   9671..9775    -  promoter       AmpR promoter: bla
   9834..9886    -  misc_feature   bom (fragment): basis of mobility region from pBR322
  10041..10420   +  enhancer       CMV enhancer: human cytomegalovirus immediate early enhancer
  10421..10620   +  promoter       CMV promoter: human cytomegalovirus (CMV) immediate early promoter
  10638..10818   +  LTR            5' LTR (truncated): truncated 5' long terminal repeat (LTR) from HIV-1
  10865..10990   +  misc_feature   HIV-1 Ψ: packaging signal of human immunodeficiency virus type 1
  10974..11337   +  CDS            HIV-1 gag (fragment): gag protein from human immunodeficiency virus 1; gag
  11483..11716   +  misc_feature   RRE: The Rev response element (RRE) of HIV-1 allows for Rev-dependent mRNA export from the nucleus to the cytoplasm.
  12093..12193   +  CDS            Rev (fragment): human immunodeficiency virus 1 (HIV-1) Rev protein; rev; enhances nuclear export of unspliced and incompletely spliced viral mRNAs
  12243..12360   +  misc_feature   cPPT/CTS: central polypurine tract and central termination sequence of HIV-1
>Addgene plasmid #73919 | FU- dio PSD95-mCherry- W | addgene full sequence | sequence record 426484 | Addgene NGS Result
GGCCTCCGCGCCGGGTTTTGGCGCCTCCCGCGGGCGCCCCCCTCCTCACGGCGAGCGCTGCCACGTCAGA
CGAAGGGCGCAGCGAGCGTCCTGATCCTTCCGCCCGGACGCTCAGGACAGCGGCCCGCTGCTCATAAGAC
TCGGCCTTAGAACCCCAGTATCAGCAGAAGGACATTTTAGGACGGGACTTGGGTGACTCTAGGGCACTGG
TTTTCTTTCCAGAGAGCGGAACAGGCGAGGAAAAGTAGTCCCTTCTCGGCGATTCTGCGGAGGGATCTCC
GTGGGGCGGTGAACGCCGATGATTATATAAGGACGCGCCGGGTGTGGCACAGCTAGTTCCGTCGCAGCCG
GGATTTGGGTCGCGGTTCTTGTTTGTGGATCGCTGTGATCGTCACTTGGTGAGTAGCGGGCTGCTGGGCT
GGCCGGGGCTTTCGTGGCCGCCGGGCCGCTCGGTGGGACGGAAGCGTGTGGAGAGACCGCCAAGGGCTGT
AGTCTGGGTCCGCGAGCAAGGTTGCCCTGAACTGGGGGTTGGGGGGAGCGCAGCAAAATGGCGGCTGTTC
CCGAGTCTTGAATGGAAGACGCTTGTGAGGCGGGCTGTGAGGTCGTTGAAACAAGGTGGGGGGCATGGTG
GGCGGCAAGAACCCAAGGTCTTGAGGCCTTCGCTAATGCGGGAAAGCTCTTATTCGGGTGAGATGGGCTG
GGGCACCATCTGGGGACCCTGACGTGAAGTTTGTCACTGACTGGAGAACTCGGTTTGTCGTCTGTTGCGG
GGGCGGCAGTTATGGCGGTGCCGTTGGGCAGTGCACCCGTACCTTTGGGAGCGCGCGCCCTCGTCGTGTC
GTGACGTCACCCGTTCTGTTGGCTTATAATGCAGGGTGGGGCCACCTGCCGGTAGGTGTGCGGTAGGCTT
TTCTCCGTCGCAGGACGCAGGGTTCGGGCCTAGGGTAGGCTCTCCTGAATCGACAGGCGCCGGACCTCTG
GTGAGGGGAGGGATAAGTGAGGCGTCAGTTTCTTTGGTCGGTTTTATGTACCTATCTTCTTAAGTAGCTG
AAGCTCCGGTTTTGAACTATGCGCTCGGGGTTGGCGAGTGTGTTTTGTGAAGTTTTTTAGGCACCTTTTG
AAATGTAATCATTTGGGTCAATATGTAATTTTCAGTGTTAGACTAGTAAATTGTCCGCTAAATTCTGGCC
GTTTTTGGCTTTTTTGTTAGACGAAGCTTGGGCTGCAGGTCGACTCTAGAGGATCCTCTAGAGTCGACTC
CGGAATAACTTCGTATAGGATACTTTATACGAAGTTATGCAGAATGGTAGCTGGATTGTAGCTGCTATTA
GCAATATGAAACCTCTTAATAACTTCGTATAGCATACATTATACGAAGTTATGGCGCGCCTTGACGACCG
GTTTACTTGTACAGCTCGTCCATGCCGCCGGTGGAGTGGCGGCCCTCGGCGCGTTCGTACTGTTCCACGA
TGGTGTAGTCCTCGTTGTGGGAGGTGATGTCCAACTTGATGTTGACGTTGTAGGCGCCGGGCAGCTGCAC
GGGCTTCTTGGCCTTGTAGGTGGTCTTGACCTCAGCGTCGTAGTGGCCGCCGTCCTTCAGCTTCAGCCTC
TGCTTGATCTCGCCCTTCAGGGCGCCGTCCTCGGGGTACATCCGCTCGGAGGAGGCCTCCCAGCCCATGG
TCTTCTTCTGCATTACGGGGCCGTCGGAGGGGAAGTTGGTGCCGCGCAGCTTCACCTTGTAGATGAACTC
GCCGTCCTGCAGGGAGGAGTCCTGGGTCACGGTCACCACGCCGCCGTCCTCGAAGTTCATCACGCGCTCC
CACTTGAAGCCCTCGGGGAAGGACAGCTTCAAGTAGTCGGGGATGTCGGCGGGGTGCTTCACGTAGGCCT
TGGAGCCGTACATGAACTGAGGGGACAGGATGTCCCAGGCGAAGGGCAGGGGGCCACCCTTGGTCACCTT
CAGCTTGGCGGTCTGGGTGCCCTCGTAGGGGCGGCCCTCGCCCTCGCCCTCGATCTCGAACTCGTGGCCG
TTCACGGAGCCCTCCATGTGCACCTTGAAGCGCATGAACTCCTTGATGATGGCCATGTTATCCTCCTCGC
CCTTGCTCACCATGAATTCGAGTCTCTCTCGGGCTGGGACCCAGATGTAGGGGCCTGAGAGGTCTTCAAT
GACACGTTTCACTTTGTGATAGATCTCTTCAAAGCTGTCGCCCTCTACGATGGCTGAGAAGCACTCTGTG
AACTCCTGCTCCAGCTTCGTGGCTCTGTCGAAGGCTTTCCGGGCTTGCTCCTCTGTGATCCGCTTATTGA
TCTCTAGCACATTCTCCAGGGAGCGGGGACGGATGAAGATGGCGATGGGGTGCAGGTGGGCCGCCTGCAG
CCGCCGCACGGCATTGGCCGAGACATCGAGGATGCAGTGCTTCCCCTGCTCTGCTACCTCTCGCACAGAC
TGGACGCTGGTCCCATAGAGGTGGCTGTTGTACTGGCCAGCCTCAATGAACTTGTGTGCCTGGATGTCCT
TCTCCATTTTCTCCCGGGAGGAGACAAAGTGGTAATCCTGGCCGTCTATCTCATATTCCCGCTTAGGACG
TGTCGTATGAGGGACACAGGATCCAAACTTGTCGGGGAACTCGGAGAGAAGATCATCGTTGGCACGGTCT
TTGGTGGGTCCAAGGATGATGATGGGACGAGCATAGTGCACTTCCATCTGGGTCACCGTCTCATAGCTCA
GAACCGAGTCTTCTCGACCCTGTGATCCAGAGCTGGAGCCCCAGTCCTTGGCCTTTAACCTTGACCACTC
TCGTCGCTCGACCCGCCGTTTGCTGGGAATGAAGCCAATGTCGTCGGTCTCACTGTCGGAGTGGACCCGC
CGTGCTTGCCACCACTCTTCGTCACCAACGTCAATGACATGAAGCACATCCCCGAAGCGGAAGCTCAGGG
CCTGGCTCAAGAAACCGCAGTCCTTGGTCTTGTCGTAATCAAACAGGGCCCTAATGTAGAAGCCCCTCTT
GGGGTTGCTTCGCAAGGATGCAGTCCCTGAGCCTAGGCTACTATTCATGAGCTGTTCCCGAAGATCATGG
ATCTTGGCCTCGAATCGACTATACTCTTCTGGTTTATACTGAGCGATGATCGTGACCGTCTGACCCGCAT
TCTTCAGGGCAATGGCAGCCTGTTCGTGACTGGCATTGCGGAGGTCAACACCATTGACCGACAGGATCTG
GTCCCCCTTCCGTAGCTCCCCACTGAGGTCGGCTGGACCCCCAGCAAGGATGAAGGAGATGAAGATGCCT
TCACCATCCTCGCCGCCCACGATGTTGAAGCCCAGGCCGGTGGAGCCCCGATGGATCACGATCCGCCTTG
GTTCCCGGGGAATGTCTTCCTCCCCCAGCAGGTCCTTGGCCACAGGGGAGTAGCGCCGAGGGGAAGTGGG
GGTCATGGCTGTGGGGTAGTCAGTGCCCAAGTAGCTGCTATGACTGATCTCATTGTCCAGGTGCTGAGAA
TACGAGGTTGTGATGTCTGGGGGAGCATAGCTGTCACTCAGGTAGGCATTGCTGGGCTTGGCCACCTTTA
GGTACACAACGTCATATGTGTTCTTCAGGGCTGCCACGGCATCCTCGTGCATAACGTCCTCCAGCCCCAC
ACTGTTGACCGCCAGGATCTTGTCTCCAATCTGCAACCTGCCATCCTTGTGAGCAGCACCTCCTTCGATG
ATCTTCGTTACATAGATGCTGTTATCTCCAGGGATGTGCTGGTTCCCAACGCCCCCCGCAATGCTGAAGC
CAAGTCCTTTAGGCCCTTTGATGAGTTTGATCTCCATGACCTTTTCGGCTGGGGGTTTCCGGCGCATGAC
ATAGTGGCGAACGATGGAACCTGCCTCTTTGAGGGCCTCCACCGCAGCTGAATGGGTCACCTCCCGAACA
TCCACTTCATTTACAAACAGGATGCTGTCATTGACCCTGAGGCGGCCATCCTGGGCTGCAGCCCCACCAG
GAATGATCTTGGTGATAAAAATGGACGGGTCGTCACCGATGTGCGGGTTGTCAGTGCCACCTGCGATGCT
GAAGCCCAGACCTGAGTTACCCCTTTCCAATGTGATCTCCTCATACTCCATCTCCCCCTCTGTTCCATTC
ACCTGCAACTCATATCCTGGGGCTTCTAGGGTGTCCGTGTTGACAATCACAGGGGGAGAATTGGCCTGGT
TGGGGAGGTGGGCCGGGCTGTGTTCCAGAGGGGGCGTGTCTTCATCTTGGTAGCGGTATTTCTTGGCGCG
CCCCAAGTCCTCTTCAGATATCAGCTTTTGCTCGGCGCGCCGGGTTGTCACTATACAGAGACAGTCCATG
GTGGCGGCTAGCATAACTTCGTATAAAGTATCCTATACGAAGTTATTTGCCTTAACCCAGAAATTATCAC
TGTTATTCTTTAGAATGGTGCAAAGAATAACTTCGTATAATGTATGCTATACGAAGTTATGAATTCGATA
TCAAGCTTATCGATAATCAACCTCTGGATTACAAAATTTGTGAAAGATTGACTGGTATTCTTAACTATGT
TGCTCCTTTTACGCTATGTGGATACGCTGCTTTAATGCCTTTGTATCATGCTATTGCTTCCCGTATGGCT
TTCATTTTCTCCTCCTTGTATAAATCCTGGTTGCTGTCTCTTTATGAGGAGTTGTGGCCCGTTGTCAGGC
AACGTGGCGTGGTGTGCACTGTGTTTGCTGACGCAACCCCCACTGGTTGGGGCATTGCCACCACCTGTCA
GCTCCTTTCCGGGACTTTCGCTTTCCCCCTCCCTATTGCCACGGCGGAACTCATCGCCGCCTGCCTTGCC
CGCTGCTGGACAGGGGCTCGGCTGTTGGGCACTGACAATTCCGTGGTGTTGTCGGGGAAATCATCGTCCT
TTCCTTGGCTGCTCGCCTGTGTTGCCACCTGGATTCTGCGCGGGACGTCCTTCTGCTACGTCCCTTCGGC
CCTCAATCCAGCGGACCTTCCTTCCCGCGGCCTGCTGCCGGCTCTGCGGCCTCTTCCGCGTCTTCGCCTT
CGCCCTCAGACGAGTCGGATCTCCCTTTGGGCCGCCTCCCCGCATCGATACCGTCGACCTCGAGACCTAG
AAAAACATGGAGCAATCACAAGTAGCAATACAGCAGCTACCAATGCTGATTGTGCCTGGCTAGAAGCACA
AGAGGAGGAGGAGGTGGGTTTTCCAGTCACACCTCAGGTACCTTTAAGACCAATGACTTACAAGGCAGCT
GTAGATCTTAGCCACTTTTTAAAAGAAAAGGGGGGACTGGAAGGGCTAATTCACTCCCAACGAAGACAAG
ATATCCTTGATCTGTGGATCTACCACACACAAGGCTACTTCCCTGATTGGCAGAACTACACACCAGGGCC
AGGGATCAGATATCCACTGACCTTTGGATGGTGCTACAAGCTAGTACCAGTTGAGCAAGAGAAGGTAGAA
GAAGCCAATGAAGGAGAGAACACCCGCTTGTTACACCCTGTGAGCCTGCATGGGATGGATGACCCGGAGA
GAGAAGTATTAGAGTGGAGGTTTGACAGCCGCCTAGCATTTCATCACATGGCCCGAGAGCTGCATCCGGA
CTGTACTGGGTCTCTCTGGTTAGACCAGATCTGAGCCTGGGAGCTCTCTGGCTAACTAGGGAACCCACTG
CTTAAGCCTCAATAAAGCTTGCCTTGAGTGCTTCAAGTAGTGTGTGCCCGTCTGTTGTGTGACTCTGGTA
ACTAGAGATCCCTCAGACCCTTTTAGTCAGTGTGGAAAATCTCTAGCAGGGCCCGTTTAAACCCGCTGAT
CAGCCTCGACTGTGCCTTCTAGTTGCCAGCCATCTGTTGTTTGCCCCTCCCCCGTGCCTTCCTTGACCCT
GGAAGGTGCCACTCCCACTGTCCTTTCCTAATAAAATGAGGAAATTGCATCGCATTGTCTGAGTAGGTGT
CATTCTATTCTGGGGGGTGGGGTGGGGCAGGACAGCAAGGGGGAGGATTGGGAAGACAATAGCAGGCATG
CTGGGGATGCGGTGGGCTCTATGGCTTCTGAGGCGGAAAGAACCAGCTGGGGCTCTAGGGGGTATCCCC
[124 nt withheld, positions 6090-6213]
C
[91 nt withheld, positions 6215-6305]
A
[49 nt withheld, positions 6307-6355]
CCTTTGACGTTGGAGTCCACGTTCTTT
[37 nt withheld, positions 6383-6419]
ACCCTATCTCGGTCTATTCTTTTGATTTATAAGGGATTTTGCCGATTTCGGCCTATTGGTTAAAAAATGA
GCTGATTTAACAAAAATTTAACGCGAATTAATTCTGTGGAATGTGTGTCAGTTAGGGTGTGGAAAGTCCC
CAGGCTCCCCAGCAGGCAGAAGTATGCAAAGCATGCATCTCAATTAGTCAGCAACCAGGTGTGGAAAGTC
CCCAGGCTCCCCAGCAGGCAGAAGTATGCAAAGCATGCATCTCAATTAGTCAGCAACCATAGTCCCGCCC
CTAACTCCGCCCATCCCGCCCCTAACTCCGCCCAGTTCCGCCCATTCTCCGCCCCATGGCTGACTAATTT
TTTTTATTTATGCAGAGGCCGAGGCCGCCTCTGCCTCTGAGCTATTCCAGAAGTAGTGAGGAGGCTTTTT
TGGAGGCCTAGGCTTTTGCAAAAAGCTCCCGGGAGCTTGTATATCCATTTTCGGATCTGATCAGCACGTG
TTGACAATTAATCATCGGCATAGTATATCGGCATAGTATAATACGACAAGGTGAGGAACTAAACCATGGC
CAAGTTGACCAGTGCCGTTCCGGTGCTCACCGCGCGCGACGTCGCCGGAGCGGTCGAGTTCTGGACCGAC
CGGCTCGGGTTCTCCCGGGACTTCGTGGAGGACGACTTCGCCGGTGTGGTCCGGGACGACGTGACCCTGT
TCATCAGCGCGGTCCAGGACCAGGTGGTGCCGGACAACACCCTGGCCTGGGTGTGGGTGCGCGGCCTGGA
CGAGCTGTACGCCGAGTGGTCGGAGGTCGTGTCCACGAACTTCCGGGACGCCTCCGGGCCGGCCATGACC
GAGATCGGCGAGCAGCCGTGGGGGCGGGAGTTCGCCCTGCGCGACCCGGCCGGCAACTGCGTGCACTTCG
TGGCCGAGGAGCAGGACTGACACGTGCTACGAGATTTCGATTCCACCGCCGCCTTCTATGAAAGGTTGGG
CTTCGGAATCGTTTTCCGGGACGCCGGCTGGATGATCCTCCAGCGCGGGGATCTCATGCTGGAGTTCTTC
GCCCACCCCAACTTGTTTATTGCAGCTTATAATGGTTACAAATAAAGCAATAGCATCACAAATTTCACAA
ATAAAGCATTTTTTTCACTGCATTCTAGTTGTGGTTTGTCCAAACTCATCAATGTATCTTATCATGTCTG
TATACCGTCGACCTCTAGCTAGAGCTTGGCGTAATCATGGTCATAGCTGTTTCCTGTGTGAAATTGTTAT
CCGCTCACAATTCCACACAACATACGAGCCGGAAGCATAAAGTGTAAAGCCTGGGGTGCCTAATGAGTGA
GCTAACTCACATTAATTGCGTTGCGCTCACTGCCCGCTTTCCAGTCGGGAAACCTGTCGTGCCAGCTGCA
TTAATGAATCGGCCAACGCGCGGGGAGAGGCGGTTTGCGTATTGGGCGCTCTTCCGCTTCCTCGCTCACT
GACTCGCTGCGCTCGGTCGTTCGGCTGCGGCGAGCGGTATCAGCTCACTCAAAGGCGGTAATACGGTTAT
CCACAGAATCAGGGGATAACGCAGGAAAGAACATGTGAGCAAAAGGCCAGCAAAAGGCCAGGAACCGTAA
AAAGGCCGCGTTGCTGGCGTTTTTCCATAGGCTCCGCCCCCCTGACGAGCATCACAAAAATCGACGCTCA
AGTCAGAGGTGGCGAAACCCGACAGGACTATAAAGATACCAGGCGTTTCCCCCTGGAAGCTCCCTCGTGC
GCTCTCCTGTTCCGACCCTGCCGCTTACCGGATACCTGTCCGCCTTTCTCCCTTCGGGAAGCGTGGCGCT
TTCTCATAGCTCACGCTGTAGGTATCTCAGTTCGGTGTAGGTCGTTCGCTCCAAGCTGGGCTGTGTGCAC
GAACCCCCCGTTCAGCCCGACCGCTGCGCCTTATCCGGTAACTATCGTCTTGAGTCCAACCCGGTAAGAC
ACGACTTATCGCCACTGGCAGCAGCCACTGGTAACAGGATTAGCAGAGCGAGGTATGTAGGCGGTGCTAC
AGAGTTCTTGAAGTGGTGGCCTAACTACGGCTACACTAGAAGAACAGTATTTGGTATCTGCGCTCTGCTG
AAGCCAGTTACCTTCGGAAAAAGAGTTGGTAGCTCTTGATCCGGCAAACAAACCACCGCTGGTAGCGGTG
GTTTTTTTGTTTGCAAGCAGCAGATTACGCGCAGAAAAAAAGGATCTCAAGAAGATCCTTTGATCTTTTC
TACGGGGTCTGACGCTCAGTGGAACGAAAACTCACGTTAAGGGATTTTGGTCATGAGATTATCAAAAAGG
ATCTTCACCTAGATCCTTTTAAATTAAAAATGAAGTTTTAAATCAATCTAAAGTATATATGAGTAAACTT
GGTCTGACAGTTACCAATGCTTAATCAGTGAGGCACCTATCTCAGCGATCTGTCTATTTCGTTCATCCAT
AGTTGCCTGACTCCCCGTCGTGTAGATAACTACGATACGGGAGGGCTTACCATCTGGCCCCAGTGCTGCA
ATGATACCGCGAGACCCACGCTCACCGGCTCCAGATTTATCAGCAATAAACCAGCCAGCCGGAAGGGCCG
AGCGCAGAAGTGGTCCTGCAACTTTATCCGCCTCCATCCAGTCTATTAATTGTTGCCGGGAAGCTAGAGT
AAGTAGTTCGCCAGTTAATAGTTTGCGCAACGTTGTTGCCATTGCTACAGGCATCGTGGTGTCACGCTCG
TCGTTTGGTATGGCTTCATTCAGCTCCGGTTCCCAACGATCAAGGCGAGTTACATGATCCCCCATGTTGT
GCAAAAAAGCGGTTAGCTCCTTCGGTCCTCCGATCGTTGTCAGAAGTAAGTTGGCCGCAGTGTTATCACT
CATGGTTATGGCAGCACTGCATAATTCTCTTACTGTCATGCCATCCGTAAGATGCTTTTCTGTGACTGGT
GAGTACTCAACCAAGTCATTCTGAGAATAGTGTATGCGGCGACCGAGTTGCTCTTGCCCGGCGTCAATAC
GGGATAATACCGCGCCACATAGCAGAACTTTAAAAGTGCTCATCATTGGAAAACGTTCTTCGGGGCGAAA
ACTCTCAAGGATCTTACCGCTGTTGAGATCCAGTTCGATGTAACCCACTCGTGCACCCAACTGATCTTCA
GCATCTTTTACTTTCACCAGCGTTTCTGGGTGAGCAAAAACAGGAAGGCAAAATGCCGCAAAAAAGGGAA
TAAGGGCGACACGGAAATGTTGAATACTCATACTCTTCCTTTTTCAATATTATTGAAGCATTTATCAGGG
TTATTGTCTCATGAGCGGATACATATTTGAATGTATTTAGAAAAATAAACAAATAGGGGTTCCGCGCACA
TTTCCCCGAAAAGTGCCACCTGACGTCGACGGATCGGGAGATCTCCCGATCCCCTATGGTGCACTCTCAG
TACAATCTGCTCTGATGCCGCATAGTTAAGCCAGTATCTGCTCCCTGCTTGTGTGTTGGAGGTCGCTGAG
TAGTGCGCGAGCAAAATTTAAGCTACAACAAGGCAAGGCTTGACCGACAATTGCATGAAGAATCTGCTTA
GGGTTAGGCGTTTTGCGCTGCTTCGCGATGTACGGGCCAGATATACGCGTTGACATTGATTATTGACTAG
TTATTAATAGTAATCAATTACGGGGTCATTAGTTCATAGCCCATATATGGAGTTCCGCGTTACATAACTT
ACGGTAAATGGCCCGCCTGGCTGACCGCCCAACGACCCCCGCCCATTGACGTCAATAATGACGTATGTTC
CCATAGTAACGCCAATAGGGACTTTCCATTGACGTCAATGGGTGGAGTATTTACGGTAAACTGCCCACTT
GGCAGTACATCAAGTGTATCATATGCCAAGTACGCCCCCTATTGACGTCAATGACGGTAAATGGCCCGCC
TGGCATTATGCCCAGTACATGACCTTATGGGACTTTCCTACTTGGCAGTACATCTACGTATTAGTCATCG
CTATTACCATGGTGATGCGGTTTTGGCAGTACATCAATGGGCGTGGATAGCGGTTTGACTCACGGGGATT
TCCAAGTCTCCACCCCATTGACGTCAATGGGAGTTTGTTTTGGCACCAAAATCAACGGGACTTTCCAAAA
TGTCGTAACAACTCCGCCCCATTGACGCAAATGGGCGGTAGGCGTGTACGGTGGGAGGTCTATATAAGCA
GCGCGTTTTGCCTGTACTGGGTCTCTCTGGTTAGACCAGATCTGAGCCTGGGAGCTCTCTGGCTAACTAG
GGAACCCACTGCTTAAGCCTCAATAAAGCTTGCCTTGAGTGCTTCAAGTAGTGTGTGCCCGTCTGTTGTG
TGACTCTGGTAACTAGAGATCCCTCAGACCCTTTTAGTCAGTGTGGAAAATCTCTAGCAGTGGCGCCCGA
ACAGGGACTTGAAAGCGAAAGGGAAACCAGAGGAGCTCTCTCGACGCAGGACTCGGCTTGCTGAAGCGCG
CACGGCAAGAGGCGAGGGGCGGCGACTGGTGAGTACGCCAAAAATTTTGACTAGCGGAGGCTAGAAGGAG
AGAGATGGGTGCGAGAGCGTCAGTATTAAGCGGGGGAGAATTAGATCGCGATGGGAAAAAATTCGGTTAA
GGCCAGGGGGAAAGAAAAAATATAAATTAAAACATATAGTATGGGCAAGCAGGGAGCTAGAACGATTCGC
AGTTAATCCTGGCCTGTTAGAAACATCAGAAGGCTGTAGACAAATACTGGGACAGCTACAACCATCCCTT
CAGACAGGATCAGAAGAACTTAGATCATTATATAATACAGTAGCAACCCTCTATTGTGTGCATCAAAGGA
TAGAGATAAAAGACACCAAGGAAGCTTTAGACAAGATAGAGGAAGAGCAAAACAAAAGTAAGACCACCGC
ACAGCAAGCGGCCGCTGATCTTCAGACCTGGAGGAGGAGATATGAGGGACAATTGGAGAAGTGAATTATA
TAAATATAAAGTAGTAAAAATTGAACCATTAGGAGTAGCACCCACCAAGGCAAAGAGAAGAGTGGTGCAG
AGAGAAAAAAGAGCAGTGGGAATAGGAGCTTTGTTCCTTGGGTTCTTGGGAGCAGCAGGAAGCACTATGG
GCGCAGCGTCAATGACGCTGACGGTACAGGCCAGACAATTATTGTCTGGTATAGTGCAGCAGCAGAACAA
TTTGCTGAGGGCTATTGAGGCGCAACAGCATCTGTTGCAACTCACAGTCTGGGGCATCAAGCAGCTCCAG
GCAAGAATCCTGGCTGTGGAAAGATACCTAAAGGATCAACAGCTCCTGGGGATTTGGGGTTGCTCTGGAA
AACTCATTTGCACCACTGCTGTGCCTTGGAATGCTAGTTGGAGTAATAAATCTCTGGAACAGATTTGGAA
TCACACGACCTGGATGGAGTGGGACAGAGAAATTAACAATTACACAAGCTTAATACACTCCTTAATTGAA
GAATCGCAAAACCAGCAAGAAAAGAATGAACAAGAATTATTGGAATTAGATAAATGGGCAAGTTTGTGGA
ATTGGTTTAACATAACAAATTGGCTGTGGTATATAAAATTATTCATAATGATAGTAGGAGGCTTGGTAGG
TTTAAGAATAGTTTTTGCTGTACTTTCTATAGTGAATAGAGTTAGGCAGGGATATTCACCATTATCGTTT
CAGACCCACCTCCCAACCCCGAGGGGACCCGACAGGCCCGAAGGAATAGAAGAAGAAGGTGGAGAGAGAG
ACAGAGACAGATCCATTCGATTAGTGAACGGATCGGCACTGCGTGCGCCAATTCTGCAGACAAATGGCAG
TATTCATCCACAATTTTAAAAGAAAAGGGGGGATTGGGGGGTACAGTGCAGGGGAAAGAATAGTAGACAT
AATAGCAACAGACATACAAACTAAAGAATTACAAAAACAAATTACAAAAATTCAAAATTTTCGGGTTTAT
TACAGGGACAGCAGAGATCCAGTTTGGTTAATTAACCCGTGTCGGCTCCAGATCT
