>Addgene plasmid #73919 | FU- dio PSD95-mCherry- W | addgene partial sequence | sequence record 138976 | hUBCpro-F 5'-TGAAGCTCCGGTTTTGAACT-3'
GTGTGTTTTGTGAAGTTTTTTAGGCACCTTTTGAAATGTAATCATTTGGGTCAATATGTAATTTTCAGTG
TTAGACTAGTAAATTGTCCGCTAAATTCTGGCCGTTTTTGGCTTTTTTGTTAGACGAAGCTTGGGCTGCA
GGTCGACTCTAGAGGATCCTCTAGAGTCGACTCCGGAATAACTTCGTATAGGATACTTTATACGAAGTTA
TGCAGAATGGTAGCTGGATTGTAGCTGCTATTAGCAATATGAAACCTCTTAATAACTTCGTATAGCATAC
ATTATACGAAGTTATGGCGCGCCTTGACGACCGGTTTACTTGTACAGCTCGTCCATGCCGCCGGTGGAGT
GGCGGCCCTCGGCGCGTTCGTACTGTTCCACGATGGTGTAGTCCTCGTTGTGGGAGGTGATGTCCAACTT
GATGTTGACGTTGTAGGCGCCGGGCAGCTGCACGGGCTTCTTGGCCTTGTAGGTGGTCTTGACCTCAGCG
TCGTAGTGGCCGCCGTCCTTCAGCTTCAGCCTCTGCTTGATCTCGCCCTTCAGGGCGCCGTCCTCGGGGT
ACATCCGCTCGGAGGAGGCCTCCCAGCCCATGGTCTTCTTCTGCATTACGGGGCCGTCGGAGGGGAAGTT
GGTGCCGCGCAGCTTCACCTTGTAGATGAACTCGCCGTCCTGCAGGGAGGAGTCCTGGGTCACGGTCACC
ACGCCGCCGTCCTCGAAGTTCATCACGCGCTCCCACTTGAAGCCCTCGGGGAAGGACAGCTTCAAGTAGT
CGGGGATGTCGGCGGGGTGCTTCACGTAGGCCTTGGAGCCGTACATGAACTGAGGGGACAGGATGTCCCA
GGCGAAGGGCAGGGGGCCACCCTTGGTCACCTTCAGCTTGGCGGTCTGGGTGCCCTCGTAGGGGCGGCCC
TCGCCCTCGCCCTCGATCTCGAACTCGTGGCCGTTCACGGAGCCCTCCATGTGCACCTTGAAGCGCATGA
ACTCCTTGATGATGGCCATGTTATCCTCCTCGCCCTTGCTCACCATGAATTCGAGTCTC
