>Addgene plasmid #73919 | FU- dio PSD95-mCherry- W | addgene partial sequence | sequence record 138983 | WPRE-R 5'-CATAGCGTAAAAGGAGCAACA-3'
GTCAATCTTTCACAAATTTTGTAATCCAGAGGTTGATTATCGATAAGCTTGATATCGAATTCATAACTTC
GTATAGCATACATTATACGAAGTTATTCTTTGCACCATTCTAAAGAATAACAGTGATAATTTCTGGGTTA
AGGCAAATAACTTCGTATAGGATACTTTATACGAAGTTATGCTAGCCGCCACCATGGACTGTCTCTGTAT
AGTGACAACCCGGCGCGCCGAGCAAAAGCTGATATCTGAAGAGGACTTGGGGCGCGCCAAGAAATACCGC
TACCAAGATGAAGACACGCCCCCTCTGGAACACAGCCCGGCCCACCTCCCCAACCAGGCCAATTCTCCCC
CTGTGATTGTCAACACGGACACCCTAGAAGCCCCAGGATATGAGTTGCAGGTGAATGGAACAGAGGGGGA
GATGGAGTATGAGGAGATCACATTGGAAAGGGGTAACTCAGGTCTGGGCTTCAGCATCGCAGGTGGCACT
GACAACCCGCACATCGGTGACGACCCGTCCATTTTTATCACCAAGATCATTCCTGGTGGGGCTGCAGCCC
AGGATGGCCGCCTCAGGGTCAATGACAGCATCCTGTTTGTAAATGAAGTGGATGTTCGGGAGGTGACCCA
TTCAGCTGCGGTGGAGGCCCTCAAAGAGGCAGGTTCCATCGTTCGCCACTATGTCATGCGCCGGAAACCC
CCAGCCGAAAAGGTCATGGAGATCAAACTCATCAAAGGGCCTAAAGGACTTGGCTTCAGCATTGCGGGGG
GCGTTGGGAACCAGCACATCCCTGGAGATAACAGCATCTATGTAACGAAGATCATCGAAGGAGGTGCTGC
TCACAAGGATGGCAGGTTGCAGATTGGAGACAAGATCCTGGCGGTCAACAGTGTGGGGCTGGAGGACGTT
ATGCACGAGGATGCCGTGGCAGCCCTGAAGAACACATATGACGTTGTGTACCTAAAGGTGGCCAAGCCCA
GCAATGCCTACCTGAGTGACAGCTATGCTCCCC
