>Addgene plasmid #73919 | FU- dio PSD95-mCherry- W | addgene partial sequence | sequence record 138989 | mCherryseq-R 5'-cctcctcgcccttgctcaccat-3'
CTCTCTCGGGCTGGGACCCAGATGTAGGGGCCTGAGAGGTCTTCAATGACACGTTTCACTTTGTGATAGA
TCTCTTCAAAGCTGTCGCCCTCTACGATGGCTGAGAAGCACTCTGTGAACTCCTGCTCCAGCTTCGTGGC
TCTGTCGAAGGCTTTCCGGGCTTGCTCCTCTGTGATCCGCTTATTGATCTCTAGCACATTCTCCAGGGAG
CGGGGACGGATGAAGATGGCGATGGGGTGCAGGTGGGCCGCCTGCAGCCGCCGCACGGCATTGGCCGAGA
CATCGAGGATGCAGTGCTTCCCCTGCTCTGCTACCTCTCGCACAGACTGGACGCTGGTCCCATAGAGGTG
GCTGTTGTACTGGCCAGCCTCAATGAACTTGTGTGCCTGGATGTCCTTCTCCATTTTCTCCCGGGAGGAG
ACAAAGTGGTAATCCTGGCCGTCTATCTCATATTCCCGCTTAGGACGTGTCGTATGAGGGACACAGGATC
CAAACTTGTCGGGGAACTCGGAGAGAAGATCATCGTTGGCACGGTCTTTGGTGGGTCCAAGGATGATGAT
GGGACGAGCATAGTGCACTTCCATCTGGGTCACCGTCTCATAGCTCAGAACCGAGTCTTCTCGACCCTGT
GATCCAGAGCTGGAGCCCCAGTCCTTGGCCTTTAACCTTGACCACTCTCGTCGCTCGACCCGCCGTTTGC
TGGGAATGAAGCCAATGTCGTCGGTCTCACTGTCGGAGTGGACCCGCCGTGCTTGCCACCACTCTTCGTC
ACCAACGTCAATGACATGAAGCACATCCCCGAAGCGGAAGCTCAGGGCCTGGCTCAAGAAACCGCAGTCC
TTGGTCTTGTCGTAATCAAACAGGGCCCTAATGTAGAAGCCCCTCTTGGGGTTGCTTCGCAAGGATGCAG
TCCCTGAGCCTAGGCTACTATTCATGAGCTGTTCCCGAAGATCATGGATCTTGGCCTCGAATCGACTATA
CTCTTCTGGTTTATACTGAGCGATGATCGTGACCGTCTGACCCGCATTCTTCAGGGCAATGGCAGCCTGT
TCGTGACTGGCATTGCGGAGGTCAACACCATTGACCGACAGGATCTGGTCCCC
